Addgene plasmid #217152: pCMV-TC1-2_DM
Purpose: Mammalian expression vector for expression of TC1-2_DM transposase (CMV promoter)
Depositing lab: Haoyi Wang. Depositing organization: Institute of Zoology, Chinese Academy of Sciences. Publication: Heterologous survey of 130 DNA transposons in human cells highlights their functional divergence and expands the genome engineering toolbox. Zhang T, Tan S, Tang N, Li Y, Zhang C, Sun J, Guo Y, Gao H, Cai Y, Sun W, Wang C, Fu L, Ma H, Wu Y, Hu X, Zhang X, Gee P, Yan W, Zhao Y, Chen Q, Guo B, Wang H, Zhang YE. Cell. 2024 Jul 11;187(14):3741-3760.e30. doi: 10.1016/j.cell.2024.05.007. Epub 2024 Jun 5. PubMed 38843831.
Backbone
  Vector backbone: pCMV
  Vector type: Mammalian Expression
Growth in bacteria
  Bacterial resistance: Ampicillin, 100 μg/mL
  Growth temperature: 37°C
  Growth strain: DH5alpha
  Copy number: High Copy
Gene/Insert
  Gene/Insert name: TC1-2_DM transposase
  Species: Synthetic
  Cloning method: Restriction Enzyme; 5′ cloning site Unknown (unknown if destroyed); 3′ cloning site Unknown (unknown if destroyed)
Terms and licenses: Academic/Nonprofit Terms; Industry Terms: Not Available to Industry
How to cite: pCMV-TC1-2_DM was a gift from Haoyi Wang (Addgene plasmid # 217152 ; http://n2t.net/addgene:217152 ; RRID:Addgene_217152)
