[The description below was written by a language model from this plasmid's Addgene catalogue record and pLannotate feature annotations shown in this document.]
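Description:
pCMV-TC1-2_DM is a 5.6 kb mammalian expression plasmid built on a pCMV backbone for transient production of the TC1-2_DM transposase in cultured mammalian cells. It is propagated in E. coli as a high-copy plasmid through a ColE1/pUC-type origin and selected with ampicillin via the β-lactamase gene and its native promoter. An f1 origin is also present, along with lac promoter/operator remnants and short lacI and bom fragments that are backbone leftovers rather than functional modules.

The expression cassette consists of the human cytomegalovirus immediate-early enhancer and promoter, followed by a T7 promoter, an unannotated stretch of roughly 1.1 kb, a reverse-oriented SP6 promoter and the bovine growth hormone polyadenylation signal. The automated annotation did not identify the transposase coding sequence, but the unannotated interval between the T7 and SP6 sites is where the insert would be expected to lie. The record lists this insert as synthetic and leaves the cloning sites unknown. The flanking phage promoters could support in vitro transcription or serve as sequencing primer sites. Downstream, an SV40 early promoter and SV40 poly(A) signal flank only a short fragment of a bleomycin-resistance gene, so no intact mammalian selection marker is evident from the feature table. A short match annotated as a truncated HIV-1 LTR overlaps the end of the CMV promoter, and nothing else in the table points to lentiviral function.

The plasmid comes from a survey that tested many DNA transposons for activity in human cells. It serves as the transposase "helper" component, presumably used with a separate donor carrying the matching transposon ends, which the record does not describe.
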