Features (pLannotate 1.2.2; 19 found; start..end, strand, type, name):
      1..380     +  enhancer       CMV enhancer: human cytomegalovirus immediate early enhancer
    381..584     +  promoter       CMV promoter: human cytomegalovirus (CMV) immediate early promoter
    580..613     +  LTR            5' LTR (truncated) (fragment): truncated 5' long terminal repeat (LTR) from HIV-1
    629..647     +  promoter       T7 promoter: promoter for bacteriophage T7 RNA polymerase
   1779..1797    -  promoter       SP6 promoter: promoter for bacteriophage SP6 RNA polymerase
   1823..2047    +  polyA_signal   bGH poly(A) signal: bovine growth hormone polyadenylation signal
   2051..2072    +  promoter       SV40 promoter (fragment): SV40 enhancer and early promoter
   2093..2521    +  rep_origin     f1 ori (sequence partly withheld): f1 bacteriophage origin of replication; arrow indicates direction of (+) strand synthesis
   2535..2864    +  promoter       SV40 promoter: SV40 enhancer and early promoter
   2877..3035    +  CDS            ble (fragment): BLE_KLEPN - Experimental evidence at protein level: Swiss-Prot protein existence level 1. Binding protein with a strong affinity to the bleomycin family of antibiotics. Binds to CL990; an antimitotic-antibiotic compound. From Klebsiella pneumoniae.
   3030..3151    +  polyA_signal   SV40 poly(A) signal: SV40 polyadenylation signal
   3224..3240    -  protein_bind   lac operator: The lac repressor binds to the lac operator to inhibit transcription in E. coli. This inhibition can be relieved by adding lactose or isopropyl-β-D-thiogalactopyranoside (IPTG). lac repressor encoded by lacI
   3248..3278    -  promoter       lac promoter: promoter for the E. coli lac operon
   3293..3314    -  protein_bind   CAP binding site: CAP binding activates transcription in the presence of cAMP. E. coli catabolite activator protein
   3327..3419    -  CDS            lacI (fragment): lac repressor; lacI; The lac repressor binds to the lac operator to inhibit transcription in E. coli. This inhibition can be relieved by adding lactose or isopropyl-β-D-thiogalactopyranoside (IPTG).
   3602..4190    -  rep_origin     ori: high-copy-number ColE1/pMB1/pBR322/pUC origin of replication
   4361..5221    -  CDS            AmpR: β-lactamase; bla; confers resistance to ampicillin, carbenicillin, and related antibiotics
   5222..5326    -  promoter       AmpR promoter: bla
   5385..5437    -  misc_feature   bom (fragment): basis of mobility region from pBR322
>Addgene plasmid #217152 | pCMV-TC1-2_DM | addgene full sequence | sequence record 443093 | Addgene NGS Result
GACATTGATTATTGACTAGTTATTAATAGTAATCAATTACGGGGTCATTAGTTCATAGCCCATATATGGA
GTTCCGCGTTACATAACTTACGGTAAATGGCCCGCCTGGCTGACCGCCCAACGACCCCCGCCCATTGACG
TCAATAATGACGTATGTTCCCATAGTAACGCCAATAGGGACTTTCCATTGACGTCAATGGGTGGAGTATT
TACGGTAAACTGCCCACTTGGCAGTACATCAAGTGTATCATATGCCAAGTACGCCCCCTATTGACGTCAA
TGACGGTAAATGGCCCGCCTGGCATTATGCCCAGTACATGACCTTATGGGACTTTCCTACTTGGCAGTAC
ATCTACGTATTAGTCATCGCTATTACCATGGTGATGCGGTTTTGGCAGTACATCAATGGGCGTGGATAGC
GGTTTGACTCACGGGGATTTCCAAGTCTCCACCCCATTGACGTCAATGGGAGTTTGTTTTGGCACCAAAA
TCAACGGGACTTTCCAAAATGTCGTAACAACTCCGCCCCATTGACGCAAATGGGCGGTAGGCGTGTACGG
TGGGAGGTCTATATAAGCAGAGCTCTCTGGCTAACTAGAGAACCCACTGCTTACTGGCTTATCGAAATTA
ATACGACTCACTATAGGGAGACCCAAGCTTGGTACCGAGCTCGGATCCACTAGTAACGGCCGCCAGTGTG
CTGGAATTCGCCGCCACCATGGGCAAAACCAAAGAACTGAGCGAGTTTATCAAGAACGAGATCATCATCA
AGTACAACAGCGGCATCAGCGTGCAGAACATCATTGACCTGTATAAAATCCCGCGCGCGACCGTGTATTA
CCAGATCAACAAGTACAAGAAAACCCACACCACCAAAAACGTTGCCCGTAGCGGTCGTCCTCGTAAAACC
ACCCAGAAAGACGACGGCTATATTCTGCGCAAGTTCAAACAGAACGTGCTGCAGACTCCTCGTAGCGTGG
CCAAGGAATTAAAGGAAGGCGCCGAGATTGATATTAGCGAACGCACCGTTCGCCGTCGTCTGAAAGAAGC
GGATTTTGGCACCTATGTGAGCCGTGTGATCCCTTTAATAACCCCGCGCAACAAGCTGAAACGCCTGGAT
TTTGCCAAAAAATACGTGGGTCAGCCGGCCAGCTTTTGGAACAACGTGCTGTGGAGCGATGAAAGCAGCT
TTGAGTTTCATTGCAGCAAGAAGATCTTTTTTGTGCGCCTGCCGAAACAGTATCGCAAAAAAGTGGCGCC
TGTGTGCCAGCGTATCAATCATAGCGGCGGCAGCGTTATGTTTTGGGGCTGCGTGGCCTTTACTGGTTTA
GGCGACCTGGTTCCTGTTGACGGCACCATGAACCAGCGCAAATATCTGGATGTGCTGAACAACCATGCAT
TCCCGAGCGGCGATAAACTGATTGGCGAAAGCTTCATTCTGCAGCAGGATAACGCGCCTTGCCATAAAGC
CAAACTGATTACCCAGTTCCTGAAGGATGTGTGCGTGAACACCTTAGACTGGCCTCCTCAGTCACCGGAT
CTGAACATTATTGAAAACCTGTGGAGCTATCTGAAACGCAAGCGCAGCGCAAATTTAAGCCGCAGCCGCG
AAGAAACCATCCTGGAAATTCAGACCCTGTGGAAAGACATTAGCATCGACTATATCCATAGCCTGGTGCA
GAGCGTTCCGAAACGTCTGCAGAAGGTGATTGATGCGAAAGGCGGCTACATCTTCTACTGATGAGCGGCC
GCTCGAGCATGCATCTAGAGGGCCCTATTCTATAGTGTCACCTAAATGCTAGAGCTCGCTGATCAGCCTC
GACTGTGCCTTCTAGTTGCCAGCCATCTGTTGTTTGCCCCTCCCCCGTGCCTTCCTTGACCCTGGAAGGT
GCCACTCCCACTGTCCTTTCCTAATAAAATGAGGAAATTGCATCGCATTGTCTGAGTAGGTGTCATTCTA
TTCTGGGGGGTGGGGTGGGGCAGGACAGCAAGGGGGAGGATTGGGAAGACAATAGCAGGCATGCTGGGGA
TGCGGTGGGCTCTATGGCTTCTGAGGCGGAAAGAACCAGCTGGGGCTCTAGGGGGTATCCCC
[124 nt withheld, positions 2093-2216]
C
[91 nt withheld, positions 2218-2308]
A
[49 nt withheld, positions 2310-2358]
CCTTTGACGTTGGAGTCCACGTTCTTT
[37 nt withheld, positions 2386-2422]
ACCCTATCTCGGTCTATTCTTTTGATTTATAAGGGATTTTGCCGATTTCGGCCTATTGGTTAAAAAATGA
GCTGATTTAACAAAAATTTAACGCGAATTAATTCTGTGGAATGTGTGTCAGTTAGGGTGTGGAAAGTCCC
CAGGCTCCCCAGCAGGCAGAAGTATGCAAAGCATGCATCTCAATTAGTCAGCAACCAGGTGTGGAAAGTC
CCCAGGCTCCCCAGCAGGCAGAAGTATGCAAAGCATGCATCTCAATTAGTCAGCAACCATAGTCCCGCCC
CTAACTCCGCCCATCCCGCCCCTAACTCCGCCCAGTTCCGCCCATTCTCCGCCCCATGGCTGACTAATTT
TTTTTATTTATGCAGAGGCCGAGGCCGCCTCTGCCTCTGAGCTATTCCAGAAGTAGTGAGGAGGCTTTTT
TGGAGGCCTAGGCTTTTGCAAAAAGCTCCCCGAAATGACCGACCAAGCGACGCCCAACCTGCCATCACGA
GATTTCGATTCCACCGCCGCCTTCTATGAAAGGTTGGGCTTCGGAATCGTTTTCCGGGACGCCGGCTGGA
TGATCCTCCAGCGCGGGGATCTCATGCTGGAGTTCTTCGCCCACCCCAACTTGTTTATTGCAGCTTATAA
TGGTTACAAATAAAGCAATAGCATCACAAATTTCACAAATAAAGCATTTTTTTCACTGCATTCTAGTTGT
GGTTTGTCCAAACTCATCAATGTATCTTATCATGTCTGTATACCGTCGACCTCTAGCTAGAGCTTGGCGT
AATCATGGTCATAGCTGTTTCCTGTGTGAAATTGTTATCCGCTCACAATTCCACACAACATACGAGCCGG
AAGCATAAAGTGTAAAGCCTGGGGTGCCTAATGAGTGAGCTAACTCACATTAATTGCGTTGCGCTCACTG
CCCGCTTTCCAGTCGGGAAACCTGTCGTGCCAGCTGCATTAATGAATCGGCCAACGCGCGGGGAGAGGCG
GTTTGCGTATTGGGCGCTCTTCCGCTTCCTCGCTCACTGACTCGCTGCGCTCGGTCGTTCGGCTGCGGCG
AGCGGTATCAGCTCACTCAAAGGCGGTAATACGGTTATCCACAGAATCAGGGGATAACGCAGGAAAGAAC
ATGTGAGCAAAAGGCCAGCAAAAGGCCAGGAACCGTAAAAAGGCCGCGTTGCTGGCGTTTTTCCATAGGC
TCCGCCCCCCTGACGAGCATCACAAAAATCGACGCTCAAGTCAGAGGTGGCGAAACCCGACAGGACTATA
AAGATACCAGGCGTTTCCCCCTGGAAGCTCCCTCGTGCGCTCTCCTGTTCCGACCCTGCCGCTTACCGGA
TACCTGTCCGCCTTTCTCCCTTCGGGAAGCGTGGCGCTTTCTCATAGCTCACGCTGTAGGTATCTCAGTT
CGGTGTAGGTCGTTCGCTCCAAGCTGGGCTGTGTGCACGAACCCCCCGTTCAGCCCGACCGCTGCGCCTT
ATCCGGTAACTATCGTCTTGAGTCCAACCCGGTAAGACACGACTTATCGCCACTGGCAGCAGCCACTGGT
AACAGGATTAGCAGAGCGAGGTATGTAGGCGGTGCTACAGAGTTCTTGAAGTGGTGGCCTAACTACGGCT
ACACTAGAAGAACAGTATTTGGTATCTGCGCTCTGCTGAAGCCAGTTACCTTCGGAAAAAGAGTTGGTAG
CTCTTGATCCGGCAAACAAACCACCGCTGGTAGCGGTGGTTTTTTTGTTTGCAAGCAGCAGATTACGCGC
AGAAAAAAAGGATCTCAAGAAGATCCTTTGATCTTTTCTACGGGGTCTGACGCTCAGTGGAACGAAAACT
CACGTTAAGGGATTTTGGTCATGAGATTATCAAAAAGGATCTTCACCTAGATCCTTTTAAATTAAAAATG
AAGTTTTAAATCAATCTAAAGTATATATGAGTAAACTTGGTCTGACAGTTACCAATGCTTAATCAGTGAG
GCACCTATCTCAGCGATCTGTCTATTTCGTTCATCCATAGTTGCCTGACTCCCCGTCGTGTAGATAACTA
CGATACGGGAGGGCTTACCATCTGGCCCCAGTGCTGCAATGATACCGCGAGACCCACGCTCACCGGCTCC
AGATTTATCAGCAATAAACCAGCCAGCCGGAAGGGCCGAGCGCAGAAGTGGTCCTGCAACTTTATCCGCC
TCCATCCAGTCTATTAATTGTTGCCGGGAAGCTAGAGTAAGTAGTTCGCCAGTTAATAGTTTGCGCAACG
TTGTTGCCATTGCTACAGGCATCGTGGTGTCACGCTCGTCGTTTGGTATGGCTTCATTCAGCTCCGGTTC
CCAACGATCAAGGCGAGTTACATGATCCCCCATGTTGTGCAAAAAAGCGGTTAGCTCCTTCGGTCCTCCG
ATCGTTGTCAGAAGTAAGTTGGCCGCAGTGTTATCACTCATGGTTATGGCAGCACTGCATAATTCTCTTA
CTGTCATGCCATCCGTAAGATGCTTTTCTGTGACTGGTGAGTACTCAACCAAGTCATTCTGAGAATAGTG
TATGCGGCGACCGAGTTGCTCTTGCCCGGCGTCAATACGGGATAATACCGCGCCACATAGCAGAACTTTA
AAAGTGCTCATCATTGGAAAACGTTCTTCGGGGCGAAAACTCTCAAGGATCTTACCGCTGTTGAGATCCA
GTTCGATGTAACCCACTCGTGCACCCAACTGATCTTCAGCATCTTTTACTTTCACCAGCGTTTCTGGGTG
AGCAAAAACAGGAAGGCAAAATGCCGCAAAAAAGGGAATAAGGGCGACACGGAAATGTTGAATACTCATA
CTCTTCCTTTTTCAATATTATTGAAGCATTTATCAGGGTTATTGTCTCATGAGCGGATACATATTTGAAT
GTATTTAGAAAAATAAACAAATAGGGGTTCCGCGCACATTTCCCCGAAAAGTGCCACCTGACGTCGACGG
ATCGGGAGATCTCCCGATCCCCTATGGTGCACTCTCAGTACAATCTGCTCTGATGCCGCATAGTTAAGCC
AGTATCTGCTCCCTGCTTGTGTGTTGGAGGTCGCTGAGTAGTGCGCGAGCAAAATTTAAGCTACAACAAG
GCAAGGCTTGACCGACAATTGCATGAAGAATCTGCTTAGGGTTAGGCGTTTTGCGCTGCTTCGCGATGTA
CGGGCCAGATATACGCGTT
